Addgene plasmid #105425: pCK039
Purpose: Synthetic biology
Depositing lab: Johannes Stuttmann. Depositing organization: Martin-Luther-Universitaet Halle-Wittenberg. Publication: Peripheral infrastructure vectors and an extended set of plant parts for the Modular Cloning system. Gantner J, Ordon J, Ilse T, Kretschmer C, Gruetzner R, Lofke C, Dagdas Y, Burstenbinder K, Marillonnet S, Stuttmann J. PLoS One. 2018 May 30;13(5):e0197185. doi: 10.1371/journal.pone.0197185. eCollection 2018. PubMed 29847550.
Backbone
  Vector backbone: pICH41308 (Engler et al., 2014)
  Vector type: Synthetic Biology
Growth in bacteria
  Bacterial resistance: Spectinomycin, 50 μg/mL
  Growth temperature: 37°C
  Growth strain: DH5alpha
  Copy number: High Copy
Gene/Insert
  Gene/Insert name: dTALE (binding to Bs3 promotor (Capsicum annuum) as transactivator)
  Species: Synthetic
  Mutation: BsaI/ BpiI restriction sites removed
  Cloning method: Restriction Enzyme; 5′ cloning site BpiI (destroyed during cloning); 3′ cloning site BpiI (destroyed during cloning)
  Sequencing primers: 5′ CTTTGAGTGAGCTGATACCG; 3′ GGGTTCCGCGCACATTTC
Terms and licenses: Academic/Nonprofit Terms; Industry Terms: Not Available to Industry
How to cite: pCK039 was a gift from Johannes Stuttmann (Addgene plasmid # 105425 ; http://n2t.net/addgene:105425 ; RRID:Addgene_105425)
