[The description below was written by a language model from this plasmid's Addgene catalogue record and pLannotate feature annotations shown in this document.]
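Description:
pCK039 is a Modular Cloning (MoClo) level 0 part plasmid for plant synthetic biology, built in the pICH41308 backbone, which in the MoClo system is the acceptor for coding-sequence modules. It is a small, high-copy bacterial cloning vector of about 5.7 kb that replicates in E. coli from a ColE1/pUC-type origin. Selection is with spectinomycin through the aadA aminoglycoside adenylyltransferase gene, which sits downstream of an annotated bla-type promoter. The short integrase, gentamicin acetyltransferase and lacI fragments in the feature table are most likely remnants of the resistance cassette and the original cloning site rather than functional elements.

The payload is a synthetic designer TAL effector (dTALE) that binds the promoter of the Capsicum annuum Bs3 gene and acts as a transcriptional activator. The annotation software recognises this roughly 3.5 kb open reading frame as avrBs3, the Xanthomonas TAL effector that naturally activates Bs3 in pepper, consistent with the stated target. Internal BsaI and BpiI sites were removed so that the sequence is compatible with Golden Gate assembly. The insert was introduced with BpiI, and those sites were destroyed in the process. As is usual for such modules, the part would then be released with BsaI for assembly into a transcription unit, although the record does not list the flanking sites or overhangs.

No plant promoter or terminator is annotated, so the plasmid is a building block rather than an expression construct. Once combined with regulatory parts in higher-level MoClo vectors, the dTALE can presumably serve as a transactivator for genes placed under the Bs3 promoter in plants, though the record gives its purpose only as synthetic biology.
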