Features (pLannotate 1.2.2; 7 found; start..end, strand, type, name):
    126..230     +  promoter       AmpR promoter: bla
    221..301     -  CDS            int (fragment): INT2_ECOLX - Protein inferred from homology: Swiss-Prot protein existence level 3. Putative integrase believed to be involved in the insertion of antibiotic resistance genes into plasmids and transposons. From Escherichia coli.
    389..445     +  CDS            GmR (fragment): gentamycin acetyltransferase; aacC1; confers resistance to gentamycin
    452..1240    +  CDS            aadA: S3AD_ECOLX - Experimental evidence at protein level: Swiss-Prot protein existence level 1. Mediates bacterial resistance to the antibiotics streptomycin and spectinomycin. From Escherichia coli.
   1414..2002    +  rep_origin     ori: high-copy-number ColE1/pMB1/pBR322/pUC origin of replication
   2185..2234    +  CDS            lacI (fragment): lac repressor; lacI; The lac repressor binds to the lac operator to inhibit transcription in E. coli. This inhibition can be relieved by adding lactose or isopropyl-β-D-thiogalactopyranoside (IPTG).
   2251..5742    +  CDS            avrBs3: AVRB3_XANEU - Experimental evidence at protein level: Swiss-Prot protein existence level 1. Avirulence protein. Acts as a transcription factor in C.annuum plants. In susceptible plants lacking the Bs3 resistance gene induces expression of a number of genes, including genes homologous to a family of auxin-induced genes, alpha-expansin genes, pectate lyase, anthocyanidin glucoside rhamnosyl transferase and at least one transcription factor, UPA20. Their expression leads to plant hypertrophy in mesophyll cells, probably mainly mediated by UPA20 (PubMed:17962565). In resistant plants induces the h
>Addgene plasmid #105425 | pCK039 | addgene full sequence | sequence record 207435 | Addgene NGS Result
GCTTTGAGACCACGAAGTGGCTCTTCAGTGGACGAAAGGGCCTCGTGATACGCCTATTTTTATAGGTTAA
TGTCATGATAATAATGGTTTCTTAGACGTCAGGTGGCACTTTTCGGGGAAATGTGCGCGGAACCCCTATT
TGTTTATTTTTCTAAATACATTCAAATATGTATCCGCTCATGAGACAATAACCCTGATAAATGCTTCAAT
AATATTGAAAAAGGAAGAGTATGCGCTCACGCAACTGGTCCAGAACCTTGACCGAACGCAGCGGTGGTAA
CGGCGCAGTGGCGGTTTTCATGGCTTGTTATGACTGTTTTTTTTTGGGGTACAGTCTATGCCTCGGGCAT
CCAAGCAGCAAGCGCGTTACGCCGTGGGTCGATGTTTGATGTTATGGAGCAGCAACGATGTTACGCAGCA
GGGCAGTCGCCCTAAAACAAAGTTAAACATCATGAGGGAAGCGGTGATCGCCGAAGTATCGACTCAACTA
TCAGAGGTAGTTGGCGTCATCGAGCGCCATCTCGAACCGACGTTGCTGGCCGTACATTTGTACGGCTCCG
CAGTGGATGGCGGCCTGAAGCCACACAGCGATATTGATTTGCTGGTTACGGTGACCGTAAGGCTTGATGA
AACAACGCGGCGAGCTTTGATCAACGACCTTTTGGAAACTTCGGCTTCCCCTGGAGAGAGCGAGATTCTC
CGCGCTGTAGAAGTCACCATTGTTGTGCACGACGACATCATTCCGTGGCGTTATCCAGCTAAGCGCGAAC
TGCAATTTGGAGAATGGCAGCGCAATGACATTCTTGCAGGTATCTTCGAGCCAGCCACGATCGACATTGA
TCTGGCTATCTTGCTGACAAAAGCAAGAGAACATAGCGTTGCCTTGGTAGGTCCAGCGGCGGAGGAACTC
TTTGATCCGGTTCCTGAACAGGATCTATTTGAGGCGCTAAATGAAACCTTAACGCTATGGAACTCGCCGC
CCGACTGGGCTGGCGATGAGCGAAATGTAGTGCTTACGTTGTCCCGCATTTGGTACAGCGCAGTAACCGG
CAAAATCGCGCCGAAGGATGTCGCTGCCGACTGGGCAATGGAGCGCCTGCCGGCCCAGTATCAGCCCGTC
ATACTTGAAGCTAGACAGGCTTATCTTGGACAAGAAGAAGATCGCTTGGCCTCGCGCGCAGATCAGTTGG
AAGAATTTGTCCATTACGTAAAAGGCGAGATCACCAAGGTAGTCGGCAAATAACTGTCAGACCAAGTTTA
CTCATATATACTTTAGATTGATTTAAAACTTCATTTTTAATTTAAAAGGATCTAGGTGAAGATCCTTTTT
GATAATCTCATGACCAAAATCCCTTAACGTGAGTTTTCGTTCCACTGAGCGTCAGACCCCGTAGAAAAGA
TCAAAGGATCTTCTTGAGATCCTTTTTTTCTGCGCGTAATCTGCTGCTTGCAAACAAAAAAACCACCGCT
ACCAGCGGTGGTTTGTTTGCCGGATCAAGAGCTACCAACTCTTTTTCCGAAGGTAACTGGCTTCAGCAGA
GCGCAGATACCAAATACTGTTCTTCTAGTGTAGCCGTAGTTAGGCCACCACTTCAAGAACTCTGTAGCAC
CGCCTACATACCTCGCTCTGCTAATCCTGTTACCAGTGGCTGCTGCCAGTGGCGATAAGTCGTGTCTTAC
CGGGTTGGACTCAAGACGATAGTTACCGGATAAGGCGCAGCGGTCGGGCTGAACGGGGGGTTCGTGCACA
CAGCCCAGCTTGGAGCGAACGACCTACACCGAACTGAGATACCTACAGCGTGAGCTATGAGAAAGCGCCA
CGCTTCCCGAAGGGAGAAAGGCGGACAGGTATCCGGTAAGCGGCAGGGTCGGAACAGGAGAGCGCACGAG
GGAGCTTCCAGGGGGAAACGCCTGGTATCTTTATAGTCCTGTCGGGTTTCGCCACCTCTGACTTGAGCGT
CGATTTTTGTGATGCTCGTCAGGGGGGCGGAGCCTATGGAAAAACGCCAGCAACGCGGCCTTTTTACGGT
TCCTGGCCTTTTGCTGGCCTTTTGCTCACATGTTCTTTCCTGCGTTATCCCCTGATTCTGTGGATAACCG
TATTACCGCCTTTGAGTGAGCTGATACCGCTCGCCGCAGCCGAACGACCGAGCGCAGCGAGTCAGTGAGC
GAGGAAGCGGAAGAGCGCCCAATACGCAAACCGCCTCTCCCCGCGCGTTGGCCGATTCATTAATCACTCT
GTGGTCTCAAATGGATCCGATTCGTTCTCGGACACCTTCTCCCGCTCGAGAGCTCCTTCCTGGACCACAA
CCAGATGGAGTGCAACCAACAGCTGATAGGGGTGTATCTCCTCCAGCCGGTGGACCTCTTGACGGCTTAC
CTGCAAGGCGCACAATGTCCCGTACCAGATTGCCCAGTCCACCAGCACCAAGTCCAGCGTTTTCAGCGGG
CAGCTTCTCTGACCTCCTGAGACAGTTTGATCCCTCTTTGTTCAACACCTCACTGTTTGACTCACTTCCG
CCTTTTGGGGCTCACCATACTGAAGCCGCTACTGGTGAGTGGGATGAGGTGCAGTCAGGCTTAAGAGCAG
CTGATGCCCCACCACCTACGATGAGGGTGGCAGTAACTGCTGCTAGGCCACCGAGAGCTAAACCAGCTCC
AAGACGCAGAGCAGCACAACCTTCCGATGCATCTCCTGCTGCTCAAGTCGATCTTCGCACTTTAGGGTAT
AGCCAGCAACAACAGGAGAAGATCAAACCTAAGGTCCGAAGTACAGTTGCGCAACACCATGAAGCCCTTG
TTGGTCATGGGTTCACTCATGCCCACATAGTTGCACTATCCCAACATCCTGCTGCTCTTGGAACTGTTGC
GGTGAAGTACCAGGACATGATTGCTGCTTTACCTGAAGCAACACACGAGGCAATAGTCGGTGTTGGCAAA
CAGTGGTCTGGCGCTAGGGCTCTAGAAGCCCTCCTTACAGTTGCAGGAGAATTGCGGGGACCTCCCTTGC
AGCTCGATACCGGACAATTGCTGAAGATTGCCAAACGTGGTGGTGTTACGGCAGTAGAAGCAGTGCATGC
TTGGAGGAATGCTCTAACTGGAGCACCCTTGAATCTCACGCCAGAACAAGTGGTCGCTATCGCCTCCAAT
ATTGGTGGAAAACAAGCACTAGAAACTGTCCAAAGATTATTGCCTGTTCTTTGTCAGGCACACGGACTTA
CCCCACAACAAGTCGTTGCTATAGCCTCCAATGGTGGAGGGAAGCAAGCGTTAGAAACAGTGCAGCGGCT
ACTCCCTGTATTATGCCAGGCTCATGGTCTAACTCCACAACAAGTGGTGGCTATAGCCTCAAACATAGGT
GGTAAACAGGCACTTGAAACCGTCCAAAGACTCCTGCCGGTCCTCTGCCAGGCACACGGCCTCACCCCCG
AACAAGTGGTGGCTATTGCTTCGAATGGTGGAGGTAAGCAGGCTTTAGAGACAGTCCAGAGACTACTACC
CGTTCTATGCCAGGCCCATGGTTTGACCCCGGAACAGGTTGTTGCTATTGCGTCAAATATTGGCGGCAAG
CAAGCGTTGGAAACCGTTCAAGCATTACTCCCTGTTCTCTGTCAAGCACATGGGCTAACGCCCGAGCAGG
TTGTTGCAATTGCATCAAACATCGGAGGAAAGCAGGCCTTAGAAACGGTACAGGCACTTTTACCAGTCCT
TTGCCAAGCACACGGGCTTACACCCGAACAAGTGGTCGCTATTGCAAGTAATATAGGTGGAAAACAAGCA
CTGGAAACCGTGCAGGCGCTTTTGCCGGTATTATGCCAAGCTCACGGCCTAACTCCTGAACAGGTGGTTG
CGATTGCCTCACATGATGGGGGTAAACAGGCACTGGAGACTGTGCAGCGGCTTTTGCCTGTTTTGTGTCA
AGCTCATGGATTGACACCAGAGCAGGTGGTCGCTATAGCTAGTCATGATGGAGGTAAACAAGCGCTTGAA
ACCGTGCAACGTCTGCTGCCAGTTCTATGTCAAGCTCATGGGTTGACCCCACAACAGGTTGTAGCGATCG
CTTCCAATGGCGGAGGAAAGCAAGCTCTAGAAACGGTGCAGAGGCTCCTCCCGGTTCTTTGTCAGGCGCA
TGGATTGACCCCGGAGCAGGTGGTCGCAATCGCCAGTAATATAGGAGGTAAGCAGGCCTTGGAAACCGTT
CAGGCGTTACTCCCGGTTCTATGCCAGGCGCATGGCCTGACCCCTGAACAGGTTGTGGCGATAGCCAGTA
ACATTGGGGGAAAGCAGGCACTTGAAACCGTACAACGACTCCTCCCAGTCCTTTGTCAAGCCCACGGATT
GACTCCAGAACAAGTAGTTGCTATAGCTTCGCATGATGGAGGAAAGCAGGCCCTTGAAACAGTTCAGCGT
CTTTTGCCAGTGTTGTGTCAAGCACACGGATTGACTCCTGAACAGGTTGTCGCCATTGCATCTCACGATG
GTGGTAAGCAAGCTCTCGAAACCGTACAGCGACTCTTGCCTGTTCTATGCCAAGCGCATGGCTTGACGCC
GGAACAGGTGGTAGCCATAGCAAGCAACATAGGTGGCAAACAAGCTCTTGAAACAGTTCAAAGGTTGTTA
CCTGTGCTTTGCCAAGCCCACGGTTTGACCCCTCAACAGGTGGTTGCTATAGCATCAAATGGAGGGGGAC
GGCCTGCTCTTGAGACAGTGCAGCGCCTGTTGCCCGTGTTGTGTCAAGCGCATGGCTTAACACCGGAACA
GGTCGTGGCAATTGCGTCACACGATGGCGGCAAACAAGCGCTGGAAACCGTTCAGCGACTCTTGCCTGTT
CTGTGCCAAGCTCACGGTCTGACGCCCCAACAGGTTGTTGCCATTGCTTCAAATGGAGGAGGGAGGCCAG
CCCTTGAGTCGATTGTCGCACAGCTATCTCGGCCCGACCCTGCTTTAGCCGCTCTGACAAATGATCATCT
TGTGGCTCTCGCCTGCTTAGGAGGTCGCCCAGCTTTAGACGCAGTAAAAAAGGGTCTACCTCATGCTCCG
GCCTTAATCAAGAGGACGAATCGTAGAATCCCAGAACGAACGAGCCATCGCGTAGCCGATCACGCTCAAG
TTGTTAGGGTTTTAGGTTTTTTTCAGTGTCATTCACATCCGGCACAAGCTTTCGATGATGCCATGACCCA
GTTTGGTATGTCAAGGCATGGATTACTGCAACTTTTCAGAAGAGTAGGAGTGACAGAGCTCGAAGCCAGA
AGCGGAACTCTGCCACCCGCTAGCCAAAGATGGGATAGGATATTGCAGGCGAGTGGAATGAAGCGCGCGA
AACCATCTCCAACAAGCACTCAAACCCCGGATCAAGCGAGTTTGCACGCTTTCGCAGATTCTCTCGAACG
AGATTTGGATGCCCCTTCTCCAATGCACGAAGGTGATCAAACTAGGGCGAGTAGCAGGAAGAGGTCTAGG
AGTGATCGTGCAGTTACGGGCCCCTCAGCACAACAGTCTTTTGAGGTCAGGGTGCCAGAACAAAGGGACG
CTTTACATCTCCCATTGTCTTGGCGTGTAAAAAGGCCGCGAACTAGTATTGGAGGGGGATTACCGGACCC
AGGGACCCCCACTGCTGCTGATCTAGCTGCTTCTAGTACGGTAATGCGCGAGCAAGACGAGGATCCATTT
GCTGGGGCAGCTGATGACTTCCCCGCATTCAACGAAGAAGAATTAGCATGGTTGATGGAGTTACTGCCAC
AGTAA
